Addgene plasmid #203123: Salsa-BC282-P3H6
Purpose: Expression of barcoded reporter plasmid for PRESTO-Salsa; EGFP/BC282
Depositing lab: Noah Palm. Depositing organization: Yale University. Publication: Highly multiplexed bioactivity screening reveals human and microbiota metabolome-GPCRome interactions. Chen H, Rosen CE, Gonzalez-Hernandez JA, Song D, Potempa J, Ring AM, Palm NW. Cell. 2023 Jul 6;186(14):3095-3110.e19. doi: 10.1016/j.cell.2023.05.024. Epub 2023 Jun 14. PubMed 37321219.
Backbone
  Vector backbone: pCER206
  Vector type: Mammalian Expression
Growth in bacteria
  Bacterial resistance: Ampicillin, 100 μg/mL
  Growth temperature: 37°C
  Growth strain: DH5alpha
  Copy number: High Copy
Gene/Insert
  Gene/Insert name: EGFP/BC282
  Species: Synthetic
  Insert size (bp): 730
  Promoter: Tet Response Element (TRE)
  Cloning method: Restriction Enzyme; 5′ cloning site BsrGI (not destroyed); 3′ cloning site HindIII (not destroyed)
  Sequencing primers: 5′ Custom primer (GAAGCGCGATCACATGG)
Terms and licenses: Academic/Nonprofit Terms; Industry Terms: Not Available to Industry
How to cite: Salsa-BC282-P3H6 was a gift from Noah Palm (Addgene plasmid # 203123 ; http://n2t.net/addgene:203123 ; RRID:Addgene_203123)
