[The description below was written by a language model from this plasmid's Addgene catalogue record and pLannotate feature annotations shown in this document.]
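Description:
Salsa-BC282-P3H6 is a mammalian expression reporter plasmid of about 5.1 kb built on the pCER206 backbone. It is one member of a barcoded reporter set made for PRESTO-Salsa, a highly multiplexed screening approach for GPCR bioactivity. It is propagated in E. coli as a high-copy plasmid using a ColE1/pUC-type origin and is selected with ampicillin through a bla (AmpR) cassette driven by its own promoter. No mammalian selection marker is annotated. The short lacI, SV40 large T antigen and aminoglycoside phosphotransferase matches appear to be partial backbone remnants rather than functional genes.

The payload is a synthetic insert of roughly 730 bp, recorded as EGFP/BC282, placed under a Tet Response Element. The feature table shows a tetO-containing response element with minimal promoters on both sides, which suggests a bidirectional Tet-responsive arrangement. In the forward direction, a TRE3G-type promoter fragment leads into mammalian codon-optimized EGFP. Next come short polylinker sequence and an SV40 polyadenylation region that is annotated on the opposite strand. The barcode itself (BC282) is not annotated as a separate feature. The BsrGI and HindIII cloning sites are consistent with it lying at or just beyond the 3′ end of EGFP, where it would be carried on the reporter transcript, but the record does not state its exact position. In the reverse direction, a minimal CMV promoter faces a polylinker fragment, a rabbit β-globin intron, a short globin coding match and a β-globin poly(A) signal, with no coding insert annotated there.

In use, a Tet-type transactivator would activate the TRE and produce EGFP together with the barcoded transcript. The barcode can then serve as a sequence-identifiable readout when many reporters are pooled.
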