Features (pLannotate 1.2.2; 17 found; start..end, strand, type, name):
      2..55      +  CDS            lacI (fragment): lac repressor; lacI; The lac repressor binds to the lac operator to inhibit transcription in E. coli. This inhibition can be relieved by adding lactose or isopropyl-β-D-thiogalactopyranoside (IPTG).
    388..443     -  polyA_signal   β-globin poly(A) signal: rabbit β-globin polyadenylation signal (Gil and Proudfoot, 1987)
    518..640     -  CDS            HBB: HBB_COLGU - Experimental evidence at transcript level: Swiss-Prot protein existence level 2. Involved in oxygen transport from the lung to the various peripheral tissues. From Colobus guereza (Mantled guereza) (Eastern black-and-white colobus monkey).
    644..1216    -  intron         β-globin intron: intron from rabbit β-globin gene
   1312..1343    -  misc_feature   MCS (fragment): pUC18/19 multiple cloning site
   1437..1475    -  promoter       minimal CMV promoter: human cytomegalovirus (CMV) immediate early promoter
   1493..1708    -  protein_bind   tetracycline response element (fragment): contains seven copies of the tetracycline operator tetO tetracycline repressor TetR
   1708..1753    +  promoter       TRE3GV promoter (fragment): 3rd-generation Tet-responsive promoter that can be activated by binding of Tet-On® 3G, optimized for retroviral and lentiviral vectors
   1829..1856    +  misc_feature   MCS (fragment): pBluescript multiple cloning site
   1861..2580    +  CDS            EGFP: the original enhanced GFP (Yang et al., 1996) mammalian codon-optimized
   2591..2613    +  misc_feature   MCS (fragment): pBluescript multiple cloning site
   2627..2761    -  polyA_signal   SV40 poly(A) signal: SV40 polyadenylation signal
   2784..2867    -  CDS            large T antigen (fragment): large T antigen from SV40 (simian virus 40)
   2861..3091    -  CDS            str (fragment): STR_KLEPN - Protein inferred from homology: Swiss-Prot protein existence level 3. The aminoglycoside phosphotransferases achieve inactivation of their antibiotic substrates by phosphorylation. From Klebsiella pneumoniae.
   3210..3314    +  promoter       AmpR promoter: bla
   3315..4175    +  CDS            AmpR: β-lactamase; bla; confers resistance to ampicillin, carbenicillin, and related antibiotics
   4346..4934    +  rep_origin     ori: high-copy-number ColE1/pMB1/pBR322/pUC origin of replication
>Addgene plasmid #203123 | Salsa-BC282-P3H6 | addgene full sequence | sequence record 422964 | Addgene NGS Result
AGCGCCCAATACGCAAACCGCCTCTCCCCGCGCGTTGGCCGATTCATTAATGCAGTCGAGGGATCTCCAT
AAGAGAAGAGGGACAGCTATGACTGGGAGTAGTCAGGAGAGGAGGAAAAATCTGGCTAGTAAAACATGTA
AGGAAAATTTTAGGGATGTTAAAGAAAAAAATAACACAAAACAAAATATAAAAAAAATCTAACCTCAAGT
CAAGGCTTTTCTATGGAATAAGGAATGGACAGCAGGGGGCTGTTTCATATACTGATGACCTCTTTATAGC
CAACCTTTGTTCATGGCAGCCAGCATATGGGCATATGTTGCCAAACTCTAAACCAAATACTCATTCTGAT
GTTTTAAATGATTTGCCCTCCCATATGTCCTTCCGAGTGAGAGACACAAAAAATTCCAACACACTATTGC
AATGAAAATAAATTTCCTTTATTAGCCAGAAGTCAGATGCTCAAGGGGCTTCATGATGTCCCCATAATTT
TTGGCAGAGGGAAAAAGATCGATCTCAGTGGTATTTGTGAGCCAGGGCATTGGCCACACCAGCCACCACC
TTCTGATAGGCAGCCTGCACCTGAGGAGTGAATTCTTTGCCAAAATGATGAGACAGCACAACAACCAGCA
CGTTGCCCAGGAGCTGTAGGAAAGAGAAGAAGGCATGAACATGGTTAGCAGAGGGGCCCGGTTTGGACTC
AGAGTATTTTATCCTCATCTCAAACAGTGTATATCATTGTAACCATAAAGAGAAAGGCAGGATGATGACC
AGGGTGTAGTTGTTTCTACCAATAAGAATATTTCCACGCCAGCCAGAATTTATATGCAGAAATATTCTAC
CTTATCATTTAATTATAACAATTGTTCTCTAAAACTGTGCTGAAGTACAATATAATATACCCTGATTGCC
TTGAAAAAAAAGTGATTAGAGAAAGTACTTACAATCTGACAAATAAACAAAAGTGAATTTAAAAATTCGT
TACAAATGCAAGCTAAAGTTTAACGAAAAAGTTACAGAAAATGAAAAGAAAATAAGAGGAGACAATGGTT
GTCAACAGAGTAGAAAGTGAAAGAAACAAAATTATCATGAGGGTCCATGGTGATACAAGGGACATCTTCC
CATTCTAAACAACACCCTGAAAACTTTGCCCCCTCCATATAACATGAATTTTACAATAGCGAAAAAGAAA
GAACAATCAAGGGTCCCCAAACTCACCCTGAAGTTCTCAGCTCTAGAGATATCGTCGAGGCCGCGCTAGC
GTTTAAACTGTCGACCTTAATTAAGAGATCTGCTCGAGGCGCGTCAGCTGACTAGAGGATCCCCGGGTAC
CGAGCTCGAATTCGGGGCCGCGGAGGCTGGATCGGTCCCGGTGTCTTCTATGGAGGTCAAAACAGCGTGG
ATGGCGTCTCCAGGCGATCTGACGGTTCACTAAACGAGCTCTGCTTATATAGGCCTCCCACCGTACACGC
CTACCTCGACCCGGGTACCGAGCTCGACTTTCACTTTTCTCTATCACTGATAGGGAGTGGTAAACTCGAC
TTTCACTTTTCTCTATCACTGATAGGGAGTGGTAAACTCGACTTTCACTTTTCTCTATCACTGATAGGGA
GTGGTAAACTCGACTTTCACTTTTCTCTATCACTGATAGGGAGTGGTAAACTCGACTTTCACTTTTCTCT
ATCACTGATAGGGAGTGGTAAACTCGACCTATATAAGCAGAGCTCGTTTAGTGAACCGTCAGATCGCCTG
GAGACGCCATCCACGCTGTTTTGACCTCCATAGAAGACACCGGGACCGATCCAGCCTCCGCGGCCCCGAA
TTCCTGCAGCGGCCGCTCTAGAACTAGTGGATCCCCGCGGATGGTGAGCAAGGGCGAGGAGCTGTTCACC
GGGGTGGTGCCCATCCTGGTCGAGCTGGACGGCGACGTAAACGGCCACAAGTTCAGCGTGTCCGGCGAGG
GCGAGGGCGATGCCACCTACGGCAAGCTGACCCTGAAGTTCATCTGCACCACCGGCAAGCTGCCCGTGCC
CTGGCCCACCCTCGTGACCACCCTGACCTACGGCGTGCAGTGCTTCAGCCGCTACCCCGACCACATGAAG
CAGCACGACTTCTTCAAGTCCGCCATGCCCGAAGGCTACGTCCAGGAGCGCACCATCTTCTTCAAGGACG
ACGGCAACTACAAGACCCGCGCCGAGGTGAAGTTCGAGGGCGACACCCTGGTGAACCGCATCGAGCTGAA
GGGCATCGACTTCAAGGAGGACGGCAACATCCTGGGGCACAAGCTGGAGTACAACTACAACAGCCACAAC
GTCTATATCATGGCCGACAAGCAGAAGAACGGCATCAAGGTGAACTTCAAGATCCGCCACAACATCGAGG
ACGGCAGCGTGCAGCTCGCCGACCACTACCAGCAGAACACCCCCATCGGCGACGGCCCCGTGCTGCTGCC
CGACAACCACTACCTGAGCACCCAGTCCGCCCTGAGCAAAGACCCCAACGAGAAGCGCGATCACATGGTC
CTGCTGGAGTTCGTGACCGCCGCCGGGATCACTCTCGGCATGGACGAGCTGTACAAGTAAGTTCTCTTAT
GAATTCGATATCAAGCTTGTCGACCTAGTTCTAGAGGATCCAGACATGATAAGATACATTGATGAGTTTG
GACAAACCACAACTAGAATGCAGTGAAAAAAATGCTTTATTTGTGAAATTTGTGATGCTATTGCTTTATT
TGTAACCATTATAAGCTGCAATAAACAAGTTGACAACAACAATTGCATTCATTTTATGTTTCAGGTTCAG
GGGGAGGTGTGGGAGGTTTTTTAAAGCAAGTAAAACCTCTACAAATGTGGTATGGCTGATTATGATCCTG
CAAGCCTCGTCGTCCTGGCCGGACCACGCTATCTGTGCAAGGTCCCCGGCCCCGGACGCGCGCTCCATGA
GCAGAGCGCCCGCCGCCGAGGCGAAGACTCGGGCGGCGCCCTGCCCGTCCCACCAGGTCAACAGGCGGTA
ACCGGCCTCTTCATCGGGAATGCGCGCGACCTTCAGCATCGCCGGCATGTCCCCCTGGCGGACGGGAAGT
ATCCAGCTCGACCAAGCTGGCCGCGTCGAGTGAAGACGAAAGGGCCTCGTGATACGCCTATTTTTATAGG
TTAATGTCATGATAATAATGGTTTCTTAGACGTCAGGTGGCACTTTTCGGGGAAATGTGCGCGGAACCCC
TATTTGTTTATTTTTCTAAATACATTCAAATATGTATCCGCTCATGAGACAATAACCCTGATAAATGCTT
CAATAATATTGAAAAAGGAAGAGTATGAGTATTCAACATTTCCGTGTCGCCCTTATTCCCTTTTTTGCGG
CATTTTGCCTTCCTGTTTTTGCTCACCCAGAAACGCTGGTGAAAGTAAAAGATGCTGAAGATCAGTTGGG
TGCACGAGTGGGTTACATCGAACTGGATCTCAACAGCGGTAAGATCCTTGAGAGTTTTCGCCCCGAAGAA
CGTTTTCCAATGATGAGCACTTTTAAAGTTCTGCTATGTGGCGCGGTATTATCCCGTGTTGACGCCGGGC
AAGAGCAACTCGGTCGCCGCATACACTATTCTCAGAATGACTTGGTTGAGTACTCACCAGTCACAGAAAA
GCATCTTACGGATGGCATGACAGTAAGAGAATTATGCAGTGCTGCCATAACCATGAGTGATAACACTGCG
GCCAACTTACTTCTGACAACGATCGGAGGACCGAAGGAGCTAACCGCTTTTTTGCACAACATGGGGGATC
ATGTAACTCGCCTTGATCGTTGGGAACCGGAGCTGAATGAAGCCATACCAAACGACGAGCGTGACACCAC
GATGCCTGTAGCAATGGCAACAACGTTGCGCAAACTATTAACTGGCGAACTACTTACTCTAGCTTCCCGG
CAACAATTAATAGACTGGATGGAGGCGGATAAAGTTGCAGGACCACTTCTGCGCTCGGCCCTTCCGGCTG
GCTGGTTTATTGCTGATAAATCTGGAGCCGGTGAGCGTGGGTCTCGCGGTATCATTGCAGCACTGGGGCC
AGATGGTAAGCCCTCCCGTATCGTAGTTATCTACACGACGGGGAGTCAGGCAACTATGGATGAACGAAAT
AGACAGATCGCTGAGATAGGTGCCTCACTGATTAAGCATTGGTAACTGTCAGACCAAGTTTACTCATATA
TACTTTAGATTGATTTAAAACTTCATTTTTAATTTAAAAGGATCTAGGTGAAGATCCTTTTTGATAATCT
CATGACCAAAATCCCTTAACGTGAGTTTTCGTTCCACTGAGCGTCAGACCCCGTAGAAAAGATCAAAGGA
TCTTCTTGAGATCCTTTTTTTCTGCGCGTAATCTGCTGCTTGCAAACAAAAAAACCACCGCTACCAGCGG
TGGTTTGTTTGCCGGATCAAGAGCTACCAACTCTTTTTCCGAAGGTAACTGGCTTCAGCAGAGCGCAGAT
ACCAAATACTGTTCTTCTAGTGTAGCCGTAGTTAGGCCACCACTTCAAGAACTCTGTAGCACCGCCTACA
TACCTCGCTCTGCTAATCCTGTTACCAGTGGCTGCTGCCAGTGGCGATAAGTCGTGTCTTACCGGGTTGG
ACTCAAGACGATAGTTACCGGATAAGGCGCAGCGGTCGGGCTGAACGGGGGGTTCGTGCACACAGCCCAG
CTTGGAGCGAACGACCTACACCGAACTGAGATACCTACAGCGTGAGCTATGAGAAAGCGCCACGCTTCCC
GAAGGGAGAAAGGCGGACAGGTATCCGGTAAGCGGCAGGGTCGGAACAGGAGAGCGCACGAGGGAGCTTC
CAGGGGGAAACGCCTGGTATCTTTATAGTCCTGTCGGGTTTCGCCACCTCTGACTTGAGCGTCGATTTTT
GTGATGCTCGTCAGGGGGGCGGAGCCTATGGAAAAACGCCAGCAACGCGGCCTTTTTACGGTTCCTGGCC
TTTTGCTGGCCTTTTGCTCACATGTTCTTTCCTGCGTTATCCCCTGATTCTGTGGATAACCGTATTACCG
CCTTTGAGTGAGCTGATACCGCTCGCCGCAGCCGAACGACCGAGCGCAGCGAGTCAGTGAGCGAGGAAGC
GGAAG
