>Addgene plasmid #203123 | Salsa-BC282-P3H6 | depositor partial sequence | sequence record 393996 | BC282
GTTCTCTTAT
